Addgene plasmid #39817: EKAR2G_design1_mTFP_wt_Venus_229
Depositing lab: Olivier Pertz. Depositing organization: University of Basel. Publication: A Versatile Toolkit to Produce Sensitive FRET Biosensors to Visualize Signaling in Time and Space. Fritz RD, Letzelter M, Reimann A, Martin K, Fusco L, Ritsma L, Ponsioen B, Fluri E, Schulte-Merker S, van Rheenen J, Pertz O. Sci Signal. 2013 Jul 23;6(285):rs12. doi: 10.1126/scisignal.2004135. PubMed 23882122.
Backbone
  Vector backbone: pTriEx4
  Backbone manufacturer: Novagen
  Backbone size w/o insert (bp): 4900
  Total vector size (bp): 7050
  Vector type: Mammalian Expression, Bacterial Expression, Insect Expression
Growth in bacteria
  Bacterial resistance: Ampicillin, 100 μg/mL
  Growth temperature: 37°C
  Growth strain: Top10
  Copy number: High Copy
Gene/Insert
  Gene/Insert name: Erk activity reporter
  Species: Synthetic
  Insert size (bp): 2171
  Promoter: CMV
  Tag / fusion protein: His-Myc (N terminal on insert)
  Cloning method: Restriction Enzyme; 5′ cloning site PacI (not destroyed); 3′ cloning site XhoI (not destroyed)
  Sequencing primers: 5′ ctggttattgtgctgtctc; 3′ tcagtggtatttgtga
Resource information
  A portion of this plasmid was derived from a plasmid made by: Karel Svoboda, Janelia Farm Research Campus, Howard Hughes Medical Institute, Ashburn
Terms and licenses: Academic/Nonprofit Terms; Industry Terms: Not Available to Industry
Depositor comments: A genetically encoded fluorescent sensor of ERK activity. 2008. PNAS 205(49)
How to cite: EKAR2G_design1_mTFP_wt_Venus_229 was a gift from Olivier Pertz (Addgene plasmid # 39817 ; http://n2t.net/addgene:39817 ; RRID:Addgene_39817)
