[The description below was written by a language model from this plasmid's Addgene catalogue record.]
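Description:
EKAR2G_design1_mTFP_wt_Venus_229 is an expression plasmid of about 7 kb built on the Novagen pTriEx4 backbone, a multi-host vector listed here for mammalian, bacterial and insect cell expression. It is propagated in E. coli as a high-copy plasmid under ampicillin selection. No feature table accompanies the record, so the origin of replication and other backbone elements are not itemised. The only promoter stated is CMV, which would drive expression in mammalian cells.

The payload is a synthetic insert of roughly 2.2 kb described as an Erk activity reporter, cloned between PacI and XhoI sites that both remain intact, which allows the cassette to be excised or exchanged. An N-terminal His-Myc tag is fused to the insert, providing handles for affinity purification and immunodetection. The construct name indicates a second-generation EKAR sensor pairing mTFP with Venus as the fluorescent proteins for FRET. The "wt" and "229" labels presumably specify which variant of each fluorophore is used within "design1", but the record does not explain them. Sensors of this type generally report kinase activity through a phosphorylation-dependent conformational change that alters energy transfer between donor and acceptor, although the specific substrate, binding and linker modules are not listed here.

Part of the plasmid derives from an earlier genetically encoded ERK activity sensor. The construct belongs to a toolkit for producing sensitive FRET biosensors to visualise signalling in time and space. Its evident use is live-cell imaging of ERK activity.
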