>Addgene plasmid #39817 | EKAR2G_design1_mTFP_wt_Venus_229 | depositor partial sequence | sequence record 50435 | Biosensor
CCATGGCACACCATCACCACCACCACGGGAGCGGGGAGCAGAAACTAATATCAGAGGAGGATCTTGGCTC
AGGTTCAGGATCCGTGAGCAAGGGCGAGGAGACCACAATGGGCGTAATCAAGCCCGACATGAAGATCAAG
CTGAAGATGGAGGGCAACGTGAATGGCCACGCCTTCGTGATCGAGGGCGAGGGCGAGGGCAAGCCCTACG
ACGGCACCAACACCATCAACCTGGAGGTGAAGGAGGGAGCCCCCCTGCCCTTCTCCTACGACATTCTGAC
CACCGCGTTCGCCTACGGCAACAGGGCCTTCACCAAGTACCCCGACGACATCCCCAACTACTTCAAGCAG
TCCTTCCCCGAGGGCTACTCTTGGGAGCGCACCATGACCTTCGAGGACAAGGGCATCGTGAAGGTGAAGT
CCGACATCTCCATGGAGGAGGACTCCTTCATCTACGAGATACACCTCAAGGGCGAGAACTTCCCCCCCAA
CGGCCCCGTGATGCAGAAGAAGACCACCGGCTGGGACGCCTCCACCGAGAGGATGTACGTGCGCGACGGC
GTGCTGAAGGGCGACGTCAAGCACAAGCTGCTGCTGGAGGGCGGCGGCCACCACCGCGTTGACTTCAAGA
CCATCTACAGGGCCAAGAAGGCGGTGAAGCTGCCCGACTATCACTTTGTGGACCACCGCATCGAGATCCT
GAACCACGACAAGGACTACAACAAGGTGACCGTTTACGAGAGCGCCGTGGCCCGCAACTCCACCGACGGC
ATGGACGAGCTGTACAAGTCCGGAATGGCGGACGAGGAGAAGCTGCCGCCCGGCTGGGAGAAGCGCATGA
GCCGCAGCTCAGGCCGAGTGTACTACTTCAACCACATCACTAACGCCAGCCAGTGGGAGCGGCCCAGCGG
CAACAGCAGCAGTGGTGGCAAAAACGGGCAGGGGGAGCCTGCCAGGAAGCTGCGCATTCTGCAGTCGACT
AGGGAGCAAGGGCTTGTGCCCGGGTCTAGAGGCGGAGGTGGTGGAGGAGGTGGAGGTGGTGGAGGTGGAG
GTGGAGGTGGTGGCGGTGGTGGAGGAGGAGGAGCTAGAGGCGGAGGTGGTGGAGGAGGTGGAGGTGGTGG
AGGTGGAGGTGGAGGTGGTGGCGGTGGTGGAGGAGGAGGAGCCAGCGGCGGAGGTGGTGGAGGAGGTGGA
GGTGGTGGAGGTGGAGGTGGAGGTGGTGGCGGTGGTGGAGGAGGAGGAACCGGTGCTGACCAACTGACTG
AAGAGTGGTCGACGGTACAGCGGACCGCGCCTGACGTACCACGTACACCAGTAGGAAAGGCAAAGCTTTC
ATTCCAATTCCCGCGGGCGCGGGACATCGCGGCCGCCATGATCACTCTCGGCATGGACGAGCTGTACAAG
GGTGGCAGCGGTGGCATGGTGAGCAAGGGCGAGGAGCTGTTCACCGGGGTGGTGCCCATCCTGGTCGAGC
TGGACGGCGACGTAAACGGCCACAAGTTCAGCGTGTCCGGCGAGGGCGAGGGCGATGCCACCTACGGCAA
GCTGACCCTGAAGCTGATCTGCACCACCGGCAAGCTGCCCGTGCCCTGGCCCACCCTCGTGACCACCCTG
GGCTACGGCCTGATGTGCTTCGCCCGCTACCCCGACCACATGAAGCAGCACGACTTCTTCAAGTCCGCCA
TGCCCGAAGGCTACGTCCAGGAGCGCACCATCTTCTTCAAGGACGACGGCAACTACAAGACCCGCGCCGA
GGTGAAGTTCGAGGGCGACACCCTGGTGAACCGCATCGAGCTGAAGGGCATCGACTTCAAGGAGGACGGC
AACATCCTGGGGCACAAGCTGGAGTACAACTACAACAGCCACAACGTCTATATCACCGCCGACAAGCAGA
AGAACGGCATCAAGGCCAACTTCAAGATCCGCCACAACATCGAGGACGGCGGCGTGCAGCTCGCCGACCA
CTACCAGCAGAACACCCCCATCGGCGACGGCCCCGTGCTGCTGCCCGACAACCACTACCTGAGCTACCAG
TCCGCCCTGAGCAAAGACCCCAACGAGAAGCGCGATCACATGGTCCTGCTGGAGTTCGTGACCGCCGCCG
GGGGTACCGATATCCTTCAAAAAAAACTTGAAGAACTTGAACTTGACGAATGAGATATCTAATGACTCGA
G
