>Addgene plasmid #39817 | EKAR2G_design1_mTFP_wt_Venus_229 | addgene partial sequence | sequence record 54626 | pTriExUP 5'-GGTTATTGTGCTGTCTCATCA-3'
ATACGACTCACTATAGGGGAATTGTGAGCGGATAACAATTCCCCGGAGTTAATCCGGGACCTTTAATTCA
ACCCAACACAATATATTATAGTTAAATAAGAATTATTATCAAATCATTTGTATATTAATTAAAATACTAT
ACTGTAAATTACATTTTATTTACAATCAAAGGAGATATACCATGGCACACCATCACCACCACCACGGGAG
CGGGGAGCAGAAACTAATATCAGAGGAGGATCTTGGCTCAGGTTCAGGATCCGTGAGCAAGGGCGAGGAG
ACCACAATGGGCGTAATCAAGCCCGACATGAAGATCAAGCTGAAGATGGAGGGCAACGTGAATGGCCACG
CCTTCGTGATCGAGGGCGAGGGCGAGGGCAAGCCCTACGACGGCACCAACACCATCAACCTGGAGGTGAA
GGAGGGAGCCCCCCTGCCCTTCTCCTACGACATTCTGACCACCGCGTTCGCCTACGGCAACAGGGCCTTC
ACCAAGTACCCCGACGACATCCCCAACTACTTCAAGCAGTCCTTCCCCGAGGGCTACTCTTGGGAGCGCA
CCATGACCTTCGAGGACAAGGGCATCGTGAAGGTGAAGTCCGACATCTCCATGGAGGAGGACTCCTTCAT
CTACGAGATACACCTCAAGGGCGAGAACTTCCCCCCCAACGGCCCCGTGATGCAGAAGAAGACCACCGGC
TGGGACGCCTCCACCGAGAGGATGTACGTGCGCGACGGCGTGCTGAAGGGCGACGTCAAGCACAAGCTGC
TGCTGGAGGGCGGCGGCCACCACCGCGTTGACTTCAAGACCATCTACAGGGCCAAGAAGGCGGTGAAGCT
GCCCGACTATCACTTTGTGGACCACCGCATCGAGATCCTGAACCACGACAAGGACTACAACAAGGTGACC
GTTT
