>Addgene plasmid #39817 | EKAR2G_design1_mTFP_wt_Venus_229 | addgene partial sequence | sequence record 54735 | pTriExDOWN 5'-TCGATCTCAGTGGTATTTGTG-3'
CCACCTTCTGATAGGCAGCCTGCACCTGAGGTTAATCACTTAGTGATGGTGATGGTGATGGTGGTGCTCG
AGTCATTAGATATCTCATTCGTCAAGTTCAAGTTCTTCAAGTTTTTTTTGAAGGATATCGGTACCCCCGG
CGGCGGTCACGAACTCCAGCAGGACCATGTGATCGCGCTTCTCGTTGGGGTCTTTGCTCAGGGCGGACTG
GTAGCTCAGGTAGTGGTTGTCGGGCAGCAGCACGGGGCCGTCGCCGATGGGGGTGTTCTGCTGGTAGTGG
TCGGCGAGCTGCACGCCGCCGTCCTCGATGTTGTGGCGGATCTTGAAGTTGGCCTTGATGCCGTTCTTCT
GCTTGTCGGCGGTGATATAGACGTTGTGGCTGTTGTAGTTGTACTCCAGCTTGTGCCCCAGGATGTTGCC
GTCCTCCTTGAAGTCGATGCCCTTCAGCTCGATGCGGTTCACCAGGGTGTCGCCCTCGAACTTCACCTCG
GCGCGGGTCTTGTAGTTGCCGTCGTCCTTGAAGAAGATGGTGCGCTCCTGGACGTAGCCTTCGGGCATGG
CGGACTTGAAGAAGTCGTGCTGCTTCATGTGGTCGGGGTAGCGGGCGAAGCACATCAGGCCGTAGCCCAG
GGTGGTCACGAGGGTGGGCCAGGGCACGGGCAGCTTGCCGGTGGTGCAGATCAGCTTCAGGGTCAGCTTG
CCGTAGGTGGCATCGCCCTCGCCCTCGCCGGACACGCTGAACTTGTGGCCGTTTACGTCGCCGTCCAGCT
CGACCAGGATGGGCACCACCCCGGTGAACAGCTCCTCGCCCTTGCTCACCATGCCACCGCTGCCACCCTT
GTACAGCTCGTCCATGCCGAGAGTGATCATGGCGGCCGCGATGTCCCGCGCCCGC
